Addgene plasmid #38058: pXCX.Syn.tTA
Depositing lab: James Uney. Depositing organization: University of Bristol. Publication: Increased utility in the CNS of a powerful neuron-specific tetracycline-regulatable adenoviral system developed using a post-transcriptional enhancer. Lee YB, Cosgrave AS, Glover CP, Bienemann A, Heywood D, Hobson RJ, Uney JB. J Gene Med. 2005 May;7(5):576-83. 10.1002/jgm.694 PubMed 15580589.
Backbone
  Vector backbone: pXCXCMV
  Vector type: Mammalian Expression, Adenoviral
Growth in bacteria
  Bacterial resistance: Ampicillin, 100 μg/mL
  Growth temperature: 37°C
  Growth strain: NEB Stable
  Copy number: Unknown
Gene/Insert
  Gene/Insert name: tTA (alt name: tet transactivator)
  Promoter: Synapsin (human SYN1)
  Cloning method: Restriction Enzyme; 5′ cloning site unknown (unknown if destroyed); 3′ cloning site unknown (unknown if destroyed)
  Sequencing primers: 5′ ACAACAGATGGCTGGCAAC
Terms and licenses: Academic/Nonprofit Terms; Industry Terms: Not Available to Industry
Depositor comments: Adenoviral plasmid for overexpression of tet transactivator (tTA) from Synapsin promoter
How to cite: pXCX.Syn.tTA was a gift from James Uney (Addgene plasmid # 38058 ; http://n2t.net/addgene:38058 ; RRID:Addgene_38058)
