[The description below was written by a language model from this plasmid's Addgene catalogue record.]
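Description:
pXCX.Syn.tTA is an adenoviral shuttle-type plasmid built on the pXCXCMV backbone and classed as a mammalian expression and adenoviral vector. It is propagated in E. coli under ampicillin selection. The record gives no feature table, so the bacterial origin, copy number, the adenoviral sequences carried by the backbone, the polyadenylation signal and the restriction sites used for cloning are not stated.

The payload is the tetracycline-controlled transactivator (tTA) placed under the human synapsin 1 (SYN1) promoter, a promoter widely used to restrict transgene expression to neurons. tTA is a fusion of the bacterial Tet repressor with a viral transcriptional activation domain. It binds tet operator sequences in a tetracycline-responsive promoter and drives transcription in the absence of tetracycline or doxycycline, while addition of the drug releases it from the DNA and shuts expression off (a "Tet-Off" arrangement). This construct therefore supplies only the activator half of a two-component system and needs a separate responder vector carrying the gene of interest behind a tet-responsive promoter.

According to the depositor's comment, the plasmid is intended for overexpression of tTA from the synapsin promoter in an adenoviral context. The associated publication describes a neuron-specific, tetracycline-regulatable adenoviral system for the central nervous system that was developed using a post-transcriptional enhancer. The record does not say whether such an enhancer is present in this particular plasmid. Its expected use is generating recombinant adenovirus that delivers neuron-restricted tTA, allowing drug-regulated transgene expression in neurons in culture or in the brain.
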