>Addgene plasmid #38058 | pXCX.Syn.tTA | addgene partial sequence | sequence record 48839 | BGH-rev 5'-TAGAAGGCACAGTCGAGG-3'
ATCTGCAGAATTCCAGCACACTGGCGGCCGTTACTAGTGGATCCTCGCGCCCCCTACCCACCGTACTCGT
CAATTCCAAGGGCATCGGTAAACATCTGCTCAAACTCGAAGTCGGCCATATCCAGAGCGCCGTAGGGGGC
GGAGTCGTGGGGGGTAAATCCCGGACCCGGGGAATCCCCGTCCCCCAACATGTCCAGATCGAAATCGTCT
AGCGCGTCGGCATGCGCCATCGCCACGTCCTCGCCGTCTAAGTGGAGCTCGTCCCCCAGGCTGACATCGG
TCGGGGGGGCCGTCGACAGTCTGCGCGTGTGTCCCGCGGGGAGAAAGGACAGGCGCGGAGCCGCCAGCCC
CGCCTCTTCGGGGGCGTCGTCGTCCGGGAGATCGAGCAGGCCCTCGATGGTAGACCCGTAATTGTTTTTC
GTACGCGCGCGGCTGTACGCGGACCCACTTTCACATTTAAGTTGTTTTTCTAATCCGCATATGATCAATT
CAAGGCCGAATAAGAAGGCTGGCTCTGCACCTTGGTGATCAAATAATTCGATAGCTTGTCGTAATAATGG
CGGCATACTATCAGTAGTAGGTGTTTCCCTTTCTTCTTTAGCGACTTGATGCTCTTGATCTTCCAATACG
CAACCTAAAGTAAAATGCCCCACAGCGCTGAGTGCATATAATGCATTCTCTAGTGAAAAACCTTGTTGGC
ATAAAAAGGCTAATTGATTTTCGAGAGTTTCATACTGTTTTTCTGTAGGCCGTGTACCTAAATGTACTTT
TGCTCCATCGCGATGACTTAGTAAAGCACATCTAAAACTTTTAGCGTTATTACGTAAAAAATCTTGCCAG
CTTT
