>Addgene plasmid #38058 | pXCX.Syn.tTA | addgene partial sequence | sequence record 52001 | hSyn1pro-F 5'-gcaagtgggttttaggacca-3'
GCCTACCTGACGACCGACCCCGACCCACTGGACAAGCACCCAACCCCCATTCCCCAAATTGCGCATCCCC
TATCAGAGAGGGGGAGGGGAAACAGGATGCGGCGAGGCGCGTGCGCACTGCCAGCTTCAGCACCGCGGAC
AGTGCCTTCGCCCCCGCCTGGCGGCGCGCGCCACCGCCGCCTCAGCACTGAAGGCGCGCTGACGTCACTC
GCCGGTCCCCCGCAAACTCCCCTTCCCGGCCACCTTGGTCGCGTCCGCGCCGCCGCCGGCCCAGCCGGAC
CGCACCACGCGAGGCGCGAGATAGGGGGGCACGGGCGCGACCATCTGCGCTGCGGCGCCGGCGACTCAGC
GCTGCCTCAGTCTGCGGTGGGCAGCGGAGGAGTCGTGTCGTGCCTGAGAGCGCAGTCGACTCTAGAGCTT
GGTACCGAGCTCGGATCCACTAGTAACGGCCGCCAGTGTGCTGGAATTCTGCAGATTCCATCACACTGGC
GGCCGCTCGAGGTCGACGGTATCGATAAGCTTGATATCGAATTCATATGTCTAGATTAGATAAAAGTAAA
GTGATTAACAGCGCATTAGAGCTGCTTAATGAGGTCGGAATCGAAGGTTTAACAACCCGTAAACTCGCCC
AGAAGCTAGGTGTAGAGCAGCCTACATTGTATTGGCATGTAAAAAATAAGCGGGCTTTGCTCGACGCCTT
AGCCATTGAGATGTTAGATAGGCACCATACTCACTTTTGCCCTTTAGAAGGGGAAAGCTGGCAAGATTTT
TTACGTAATAACGCTAAAAGTTTTAGATGTGCTTTACTAAGTCATCGCGATGGAGCAAAAGTACATTTAG
GTACACGG
